Addgene plasmid #42369: PPP2R5CA
Purpose: Bacterial expression for structure determination; may not be full ORF
Depositing lab: Nicola Burgess-Brown. Depositing organization: University of Oxford.
Backbone
  Vector backbone: pNIC28-Bsa4
  Backbone manufacturer: SGC
  Vector type: Bacterial Expression
Growth in bacteria
  Bacterial resistance: Kanamycin, 50 μg/mL
  Growth temperature: 37°C
  Growth strain: Mach1 ;
  Copy number: High Copy
Gene/Insert
  Gene/Insert name: PPP2R5CA (alt names: PPP2R5C; gi|31083250; PDB:2JAK)
  Species: H. sapiens (human)
  Insert size (bp): 1207
  Mutation: See Comments
  GenBank ID: PPP2R5C gi|31083250
  Entrez Gene: PPP2R5C (a.k.a. B56G, B56gamma, PR61G)
  Tag / fusion protein: His6-TEV (N terminal on insert)
  Cloning method: Ligation Independent Cloning
  Sequencing primers: 5′ T7; 3′ T7-term
Terms and licenses: Academic/Nonprofit Terms; Industry Terms: Not Available to Industry
Depositor comments: http://www.thesgc.org/structures/2JAK/ Use BL21(DE3)-R3-pRARE2 strain for expression.
How to cite: PPP2R5CA was a gift from Nicola Burgess-Brown (Addgene plasmid # 42369 ; http://n2t.net/addgene:42369 ; RRID:Addgene_42369)
