[The description below was written by a language model from this plasmid's Addgene catalogue record.]
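Description:
PPP2R5CA is a bacterial expression plasmid built on the pNIC28-Bsa4 backbone from the Structural Genomics Consortium, made to produce recombinant human protein in E. coli for structure determination. It is a high-copy plasmid selected with kanamycin. The record does not list the origin of replication or the promoter explicitly, although the T7 and T7-terminator sequencing primers and the depositor's recommendation of a DE3-lysogen expression strain carrying a rare-codon supplement plasmid both suggest a T7 RNA polymerase-driven expression cassette.

The insert is a fragment of about 1.2 kb from human PPP2R5C, which encodes the B56 gamma (PR61 gamma) regulatory subunit of protein phosphatase 2A. It was introduced by ligation-independent cloning. The record cautions that the insert may not be the full open reading frame, which is typical of structural genomics constructs where domain boundaries are trimmed to improve expression, solubility and crystallisation. The mutation field only points to the depositor comments, which give no specific sequence changes, so any differences from the reference sequence are not stated.

The protein is expressed with an N-terminal hexahistidine tag followed by a TEV protease cleavage site. This allows purification by immobilised metal affinity chromatography and later removal of the tag to leave near-native protein. The construct is linked to a deposited crystal structure of this subunit. Its main use is therefore producing purified B56 gamma protein for crystallography, biophysical characterisation or biochemical studies of PP2A regulatory subunit function.
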