>Addgene plasmid #42369 | PPP2R5CA | depositor partial sequence | sequence record 57202 | PPP2R5CA sequence 1207 bps
CATATGCACCATCATCATCATCATTCTTCTGGTGTAGATCTGGGTACCGAGAACCTGTACTTCCAATCCA
TGGTGGTGGATGCGGCCAACTCCAATGGGCCTTTCCAGCCCGTGGTCCTTCTCCATATTCGAGATGTTCC
TCCTGCTGATCAAGAGAAGCTTTTTATCCAGAAGTTACGTCAGTGTTGCGTCCTCTTTGACTTTGTTTCT
GATCCACTAAGTGACCTAAAGTGGAAGGAAGTAAAACGAGCTGCTTTAAGTGAAATGGTAGAATATATCA
CCCATAATCGGAATGTGATCACAGAGCCTATTTACCCAGAAGTAGTCCATATGTTTGCAGTTAACATGTT
TCGAACATTACCACCTTCCTCCAATCCTACGGGAGCGGAATTTGACCCGGAGGAAGATGAACCAACGTTA
GAAGCAGCCTGGCCTCATCTACAGCTTGTTTATGAATTTTTCTTAAGATTTTTAGAGTCTCCAGATTTCC
AACCTAATATAGCGAAGAAATATATTGATCAGAAGTTTGTATTGCAGCTTTTAGAGCTCTTTGACAGTGA
AGATCCTCGGGAGAGAGATTTTCTTAAAACCACCCTTCACAGAATCTATGGGAAATTCCTAGGCTTGAGA
GCTTACATCAGAAAACAGATAAATAATATATTTTATAGGTTTATTTATGAAACAGAGCATCATAATGGCA
TAGCAGAGTTACTGGAAATATTGGGAAGTATAATTAATGGATTTGCCTTACCACTAAAAGAAGAGCACAA
GATTTTCTTATTGAAGGTGTTACTACCTTTGCACAAAGTGAAATCTCTGAGTGTCTACCATCCCCAGCTG
GCATACTGTGTAGTGCAGTTTTTAGAAAAGGACAGCACCCTCACGGAACCAGTGGTGATGGCACTTCTCA
AATACTGGCCAAAGACTCACAGTCCAAAAGAAGTAATGTTCTTAAACGAATTAGAAGAGATTTTAGATGT
CATTGAACCATCAGAATTTGTGAAGATCATGGAACCCCTCTTCCGGCAGTTGGCCAAATGTGTCTCCAGC
CCACACTTCCAGGTGGCAGAGCGAGCTCTCTATTACTGGAATAATGAATACATCATGAGTTTAATCAGTG
ACAACGCAGCGAAGATTCTGCCCATCATGTTTCCTTCCTTGTACCGCAACTCAAAGACCTGACAGTAAAG
GTGGATACGGATCCGAA
