>Addgene plasmid #42369 | PPP2R5CA | addgene partial sequence | sequence record 59394 | T7 5'-TAATACGACTCACTATAGGG-3'
ATTCCCTCTAGAAATAATTTTGTTTAACTTTAAGAAGGAGATATACATATGCACCATCATCATCATCATT
CTTCTGGTGTAGATCTGGGTACCGAGAACCTGTACTTCCAATCCATGGTGGTGGATGCGGCCAACTCCAA
TGGGCCTTTCCAGCCCGTGGTCCTTCTCCATATTCGAGATGTTCCTCCTGCTGATCAAGAGAAGCTTTTT
ATCCAGAAGTTACGTCAGTGTTGCGTCCTCTTTGACTTTGTTTCTGATCCACTAAGTGACCTAAAGTGGA
AGGAAGTAAAACGAGCTGCTTTAAGTGAAATGGTAGAATATATCACCCATAATCGGAATGTGATCACAGA
GCCTATTTACCCAGAAGTAGTCCATATGTTTGCAGTTAACATGTTTCGAACATTACCACCTTCCTCCAAT
CCTACGGGAGCGGAATTTGACCCGGAGGAAGATGAACCAACGTTAGAAGCAGCCTGGCCTCATCTACAGC
TTGTTTATGAATTTTTCTTAAGATTTTTAGAGTCTCCAGATTTCCAACCTAATATAGCGAAGAAATATAT
TGATCAGAAGTTTGTATTGCAGCTTTTAGAGCTCTTTGACAGTGAAGATCCTCGGGAGAGAGATTTTCTT
AAAACCACCCTTCACAGAATCTATGGGAAATTCCTAGGCTTGAGAGCTTACATCAGAAAACAGATAAATA
ATATATTTTATAGGTTTATTTATGAAACAGAGCATCATAATGGCATAGCAGAGTTACTGGAAATATTGGG
AAGTATAATTAATGGATTTGCCTTACCACTAAAAGAAGAGCACAAGATTTTCTTATTGAAGGTGTTACTA
CCTTTGCACAAAGTGAAATCTCTGAGTGTCTACCATCCCCAGCTGGCATACTGTGTAGTGCAGTTTTTAG
AAAAGGACAGCACCCTCACGGAACCAGTGGTG
